Addgene plasmid #25372: pBabe-Flag hMcl-1(S159A)
Depositing lab: Roger Davis. Depositing organization: University of Massachusetts, Worcester. Publication: Mcl-1 integrates the opposing actions of signaling pathways that mediate survival and apoptosis. Morel C, Carlson SM, White FM, Davis RJ. Mol Cell Biol. 2009 Jul . 29(14):3845-52. 10.1128/MCB.00279-09 PubMed 19433446.
Backbone
  Vector backbone: pBabe IRES puro
  Backbone size w/o insert (bp): 5169
  Vector type: Mammalian Expression, Retroviral
Growth in bacteria
  Bacterial resistance: Ampicillin, 100 μg/mL
  Growth temperature: 37°C
  Growth strain: DH5alpha
  Copy number: High Copy
Gene/Insert
  Gene/Insert name: hMCL1(S159A) (alt name: MCL1)
  Species: H. sapiens (human)
  Insert size (bp): 1100
  Mutation: changed serine 159 to alanine
  GenBank ID: NM_021960
  Entrez Gene: MCL1 (a.k.a. BCL2L3, EAT, MCL1-ES, MCL1L, MCL1S, Mcl-1, TM, bcl2-L-3, mcl1/EAT)
  Tag / fusion protein: Flag (N terminal on insert)
  Cloning method: Restriction Enzyme; 5′ cloning site blunt (destroyed during cloning); 3′ cloning site Sal I (not destroyed)
  Sequencing primers: 5′ pBabe 5'; 3′ pBabe 3'
Terms and licenses: Academic/Nonprofit Terms; Industry Terms: Not Available to Industry
Depositor comments: There are a few mismatches between the sequence provided and the existing NCBI sequence, specifically - E168 deletion and D173E mutation. The construct works fine and the mismatches are probably due to outdated reference sequence in NCBI.
How to cite: pBabe-Flag hMcl-1(S159A) was a gift from Roger Davis (Addgene plasmid # 25372)
