[The description below was written by a language model from this plasmid's Addgene catalogue record.]
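Description:
pBabe-Flag hMcl-1(S159A) is a retroviral mammalian expression plasmid built on the pBabe IRES puro backbone (about 5.2 kb without insert). It is propagated in E. coli as a high-copy plasmid under ampicillin selection. No feature table accompanies the record, so individual backbone elements are not itemised. pBabe-family vectors are Moloney murine leukemia virus-derived, and typically use the viral long terminal repeats and a packaging signal to drive transcription and allow the transcript to be packaged into retroviral particles when the plasmid is introduced into a packaging cell line. The backbone name indicates that a puromycin resistance gene sits downstream of an IRES. The marker would therefore be translated from the same transcript as the insert, which ties puromycin selection of transduced cells to expression of the gene of interest.

The payload is a roughly 1.1 kb human MCL1 cDNA carrying an N-terminal Flag epitope tag for detection or immunoprecipitation. It was inserted by restriction cloning, with a blunt 5′ junction that was destroyed and a retained SalI site at the 3′ end. MCL1 encodes a pro-survival member of the BCL2 family. Here serine 159 has been changed to alanine, a substitution that prevents phosphorylation at that residue. The depositor notes two further differences from the reference sequence, a deletion of E168 and a D173E change, attributes them to an outdated reference entry, and reports that the construct functions normally. The associated publication concerns how Mcl-1 integrates survival and apoptotic signalling pathways. In line with this, the plasmid is suited to stable expression of a phosphorylation-site mutant of Mcl-1 in mammalian cells, for example for comparison with wild-type protein.
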