>Addgene plasmid #25372 | pBabe-Flag hMcl-1(S159A) | depositor partial sequence | sequence record 11836 | Author sequence
GGTCCCCTACATCGTGACCTGGGAAGCCTTGGCTTTTGACCCCCCTCCCTGGGTCAAGCCCTTTGTACAC
CCTAAGCCTCCGCCTCCTCTTCCTCCATCCGCCCCGTCTCTCCCCCTTGAACCTCCTCGTTCGACCCCGC
CTCGATCCTCCCTTTATCCAGCCCTCACTCCTTCTCTAGGCGCCGGCCGGATCCCAGTGTGGTGGTACGT
AGGAATTCTAGCGATTACGCCAAGCTCGAAATTAACCCTCACTAAAGGGAACAAAAGCTGGAGCTCCACC
GCGGTGGCGGCCGCCACCATGGATTACAAGGATGACGACGATAAGGGCCCGGGCGGATCCACTAGTCCAG
TGTGGTGGAATTGCCCTTATGTTTGGCCTCAAAAGAAACGCGGTAATCGGACTCAACCTCTACTGTGGGG
GGGCCGGCTTGGGGGCCGGCAGCGGCGGCGCCACCCGCCCGGGAGGGCGACTTTTGGCTACGGAGAAGGA
GGCCTCGGCCCGGCGAGAGATAGGGGGAGGGGAGGCCGGCGCGGTGATTGGCGGAAGCGCCGGCGCAAGC
CCCCCGTCCACCCTCACGCCAGACTCCCGGAGGGTCGCGCGGCCGCCGCCCATTGGCGCCGAGGTCCCCG
ACGTCACCGCGACCCCCGCGAGGCTGCTTTTCTTCGCGCCCACCCGCCGCGCGGCGCCGCTTGAGGAGAT
GGAAGCCCCGGCCGCTGACGCCATCATGTCGCCCGAAGAGGAGCTGGACGGGTACGAGCCGGAGCCTCTC
GGGAAGCGGCCGGCTGTCCTGCCGCTGCTGGAGTTGGTCGGGGAATCTGGTAATAACACCAGTACGGACG
GGGCACTACCCTCGACGCCGCCGCCAGCAGAGGAGGAGGACGAG
[459 nt withheld, positions 885-1343]
GGCATCAGGAATGTGCTGCTGGCTTTTGCAGGTGTTGCTGGAGTAGGAGCTGGTTTGGCATATCTAATAA
GATTG
