>Addgene plasmid #25372 | pBabe-Flag hMcl-1(S159A) | addgene partial sequence | sequence record 32105 | 25372 with pBABE-5
GAATTCTAGCGATTACGCCAAGCTCGAAATTAACCCTCACTAAAGGGAACAAAAGCTGGAGCTCCACCGC
GGTGGCGGCCGCCACCATGGATTACAAGGATGACGACGATAAGGCCCGGGCGGATCCACTAGTCCAGTGT
GGTGGAATTGCCCTTATGTTTGGCCTCAAAAGAAACGCGGTAATCGGACTCAACCTCTACTGTGGGGGGG
CCGGCTTGGGGGCCGGCAGCGGCGGCGCCACCCGCCCGGGAGGGCGACTTTTGGCTACGGAGAAGGAGGC
CTCGGCCCGGCGAGAGATAGGGGGAGGGGAGGCCGGCGCGGTGATTGGCGGAAGCGCCGGCGCAAGCCCC
CCGTCCACCCTCACGCCAGACTCCCGGAGGGTCGCGCGGCCGCCGCCCATTGGCGCCGAGGTCCCCGACG
TCACCGCGACCCCCGCGAGGCTGCTTTTCTTCGCGCCCACCCGCCGCGCGGCGCCGCTTGAGGAGATGGA
AGCCCCGGCCGCTGACGCCATCATGTCGCCCGAAGAGGAGCTGGACGGGTACGAGCCGGAGCCTCTCGGG
AAGCGGCCGGCTGTCCTGCCGCTGCTGGAGTTGGTCGGGGAATCTGGTAATAACACCAGTACGGACGGGG
CACTACCCTCGACGCCGCCGCCAGCAGAGGAGGAGGACGAG
[97 nt withheld, positions 672-768]
